>Addgene plasmid #27781 | pUT1399-HQ858731 | depositor full sequence | sequence record 13085 | Author sequence
CAAATAATGATTTTATTTTGACTGATAGTGACCTGTTCGTTGCAACAAATTGATGAGCAATGCTTTTTTA
TAATGCCAACTTTGTACAAAAAAGCAGGCTCCGCGGCCGCCTTGTTTAACTTTAAGAAGGAGCCCTTCAC
CATGGTGGCCGAGGCGGAAGTCATGCATCAGTCCCCCGTTCCGGTGCTGGAGGTGCAGTACCACCGGCGC
GCGACGACCAAGGGGGTTGACGACGTCGTCGGGATGTCCGCGCCCGCCCCCGCGGAGGTTGGGGTTGGGG
TTGGGGTTGAGGTCGAGGTCGAGGTCGAGGTCGCCGTGGAGGTGCCTCGCATGGGGTTGGAGCAGCCTGA
TGTCGCACCAAGTTTATCCACGGACATGATACAGCAGTTTGTGCCCAACATCCGTTCTGGTAGCTTCGCC
GACATTGGGCCTCGGAGGTATATGGAGGACGAGCACATCCGAATAGATGATCTTTCCGCCCATCTCGGCT
CGATGTTGGTCTGCCCTCTGCCTAGCGCCTTCTACGGGGTCTTTGACGGCCATGGCGGCCCGGACGCCGC
AGCCTACATGAAGAGGCATGCGATGAGGTTCTTGTTTGAGGAAAGCGAGTTCCCACAGGCGTCGCAGGTG
GATGAGGTGTACCTCGAGTCCGTGGAGAGCTGTGTCCGCAGAGCCTTCTTGCAGGCGGACCTTGCCCTGG
CTGATGATCTGGACATCAGCCGGTCCTCTGGAACCACGGCGCTCACTGCATTAGTGTTTGGAAGGCAACT
GGTGGTCGCGAACACGGGGGACTGCCGCGCGGTGTTGTGCCGGAAAGGAGTGGCGATGGAGATGTCCCGC
GACCACCGCGCGAACCACGTGGAGGAGCGCGAGAGGGTGGCCGCGTCGGGCGGGTACATCGAGGACGGGT
ACCTGAACGGGGTGCTGTCGGTGACGCGGGCGCTGGGCGACTGGGACATGAAGGCGCCCGGCGCGTCGGC
GTCGGCGGCGCTGATCGCGGAGCCCGAGTTCCGGCGGGCGACGCTGGGTGAGGACGACGAGTTCCTCGTC
ATGGGGTGCGACGGGATCTGGGACGTGATGACGAGCCAGCACGCGGTGAGCCTGGTGCGGCGCGGCCTGC
GGCAGCACGACGACCCCGCGCGCTGCGCCCGGGAGCTGGTGATGGAGGCCAAGCGGCTGGAGACGGCCGA
CAACCTGACGGTCGTCGTGGTGTGCTTCGCGCCGGAGATGGGGTCGCCGTTTACACCGCAGCAACAGCAG
GAGGAGGAGCTGCCCGCGAGGCCCAGGAGCTGCAAGAAGGGCCTGTCGACGGAGGCGCTGTGCAGCCTGA
GGAGCTGGCTGGATACGGACCACCGGAAGGGTGGGCGCGCCGACCCAGCTTTCTTGTACAAAGTTGGCAT
TATAAGAAAGCATTGCTTATCAATTTGTTGCAACGAACAGGTCACTATCAGTCAAAATAAAATCATTATT
TGCCATCCAGCTGATATCCCCTATAGTGAGTCGTATTACATGGTCATAGCTGTTTCCTGGCAGCTCTGGC
CCGTGTCTCAAAATCTCTGATGTTACATTGCACAAGATAAAAATATATCATCATGAACAATAAAACTGTC
TGCTTACATAAACAGTAATACAAGGGGTGTTATGAGCCATATTCAACGGGAAACGTCGAGGCCGCGATTA
AATTCCAACATGGATGCTGATTTATATGGGTATAAATGGGCTCGCGATAATGTCGGGCAATCAGGTGCGA
CAATCTATCGCTTGTATGGGAAGCCCGATGCGCCAGAGTTGTTTCTGAAACATGGCAAAGGTAGCGTTGC
CAATGATGTTACAGATGAGATGGTCAGACTAAACTGGCTGACGGAATTTATGCCTCTTCCGACCATCAAG
CATTTTATCCGTACTCCTGATGATGCATGGTTACTCACCACTGCGATCCCCGGAAAAACAGCATTCCAGG
TATTAGAAGAATATCCTGATTCAGGTGAAAATATTGTTGATGCGCTGGCAGTGTTCCTGCGCCGGTTGCA
TTCGATTCCTGTTTGTAATTGTCCTTTTAACAGCGATCGCGTATTTCGTCTCGCTCAGGCGCAATCACGA
ATGAATAACGGTTTGGTTGATGCGAGTGATTTTGATGACGAGCGTAATGGCTGGCCTGTTGAACAAGTCT
GGAAAGAAATGCATAAACTTTTGCCATTCTCACCGGATTCAGTCGTCACTCATGGTGATTTCTCACTTGA
TAACCTTATTTTTGACGAGGGGAAATTAATAGGTTGTATTGATGTTGGACGAGTCGGAATCGCAGACCGA
TACCAGGATCTTGCCATCCTATGGAACTGCCTCGGTGAGTTTTCTCCTTCATTACAGAAACGGCTTTTTC
AAAAATATGGTATTGATAATCCTGATATGAATAAATTGCAGTTTCATTTGATGCTCGATGAGTTTTTCTA
ATCAGAATTGGTTAATTGGTTGTAACACTGGCAGAGCATTACGCTGACTTGACGGGACGGCGCAAGCTCA
TGACCAAAATCCCTTAACGTGAGTTACGCGTCGTTCCACTGAGCGTCAGACCCCGTAGAAAAGATCAAAG
GATCTTCTTGAGATCCTTTTTTTCTGCGCGTAATCTGCTGCTTGCAAACAAAAAAACCACCGCTACCAGC
GGTGGTTTGTTTGCCGGATCAAGAGCTACCAACTCTTTTTCCGAAGGTAACTGGCTTCAGCAGAGCGCAG
ATACCAAATACTGTCCTTCTAGTGTAGCCGTAGTTAGGCCACCACTTCAAGAACTCTGTAGCACCGCCTA
CATACCTCGCTCTGCTAATCCTGTTACCAGTGGCTGCTGCCAGTGGCGATAAGTCGTGTCTTACCGGGTT
GGACTCAAGACGATAGTTACCGGATAAGGCGCAGCGGTCGGGCTGAACGGGGGGTTCGTGCACACAGCCC
AGCTTGGAGCGAACGACCTACACCGAACTGAGATACCTACAGCGTGAGCATTGAGAAAGCGCCACGCTTC
CCGAAGGGAGAAAGGCGGACAGGTATCCGGTAAGCGGCAGGGTCGGAACAGGAGAGCGCACGAGGGAGCT
TCCAGGGGGAAACGCCTGGTATCTTTATAGTCCTGTCGGGTTTCGCCACCTCTGACTTGAGCGTCGATTT
TTGTGATGCTCGTCAGGGGGGCGGAGCCTATGGAAAAACGCCAGCAACGCGGCCTTTTTACGGTTCCTGG
CCTTTTGCTGGCCTTTTGCTCACATGTTCTTTCCTGCGTTATCCCCTGATTCTGTGGATAACCGTATTAC
CGCCTTTGAGTGAGCTGATACCGCTCGCCGCAGCCGAACGACCGAGCGCAGCGAGTCAGTGAGCGAGGAA
GCGGAAGAGCGCCCAATACGCAAACCGCCTCTCCCCGCGCGTTGGCCGATTCATTAATGCAGCTGGCACG
ACAGGTTTCCCGACTGGAAAGCGGGCAGTGAGCGCAACGCAATTAATACGCGTACCGCTAGCCAGGAAGA
GTTTGTAGAAACGCAAAAAGGCCATCCGTCAGGATGGCCTTCTGCTTAGTTTGATGCCTGGCAGTTTATG
GCGGGCGTCCTGCCCGCCACCCTCCGGGCCGTTGCTTCACAACGTTCAAATCCGCTCCCGGCGGATTTGT
CCTACTCAGGAGAGCGTTCACCGACAAACAACAGATAAAACGAAAGGCCCAGTCTTCCGACTGAGCCTTT
CGTTTTATTTGATGCCTGGCAGTTCCCTACTCTCGCGTTAACGCTAGCATGGATGTTTTCCCAGTCACGA
CGTTGTAAAACGACGGCCAGTCTTAAGCTCGGGCCC
Features (pLannotate 1.2.2; 11 found; start..end, strand, type, name):
      1..100     +  protein_bind   attL1: mutant version of attL; recombination site for the Gateway® LR reaction LR Clonase™
    112..132     +  RBS            RBS: efficient ribosome binding site from bacteriophage T7 gene 10 (Olins and Rangwala, 1989)
    142..1350    +  CDS            P2C47_ORYSJ: Experimental evidence at transcript level: Swiss-Prot protein existence level 2. From Oryza sativa subsp. japonica (Rice).
   1373..1472    -  protein_bind   attL2: mutant version of attL; recombination site for the Gateway® LR reaction LR Clonase™
   1490..1508    -  promoter       T7 promoter: promoter for bacteriophage T7 RNA polymerase
   1642..2451    +  CDS            KanR: aminoglycoside phosphotransferase; aph(3')-Ia; confers resistance to kanamycin in bacteria or G418 (Geneticin®) in eukaryotes
   2598..3186    +  rep_origin     ori: high-copy-number ColE1/pMB1/pBR322/pUC origin of replication
   3369..3461    +  CDS            lacI (fragment): lac repressor; lacI; The lac repressor binds to the lac operator to inhibit transcription in E. coli. This inhibition can be relieved by adding lactose or isopropyl-β-D-thiogalactopyranoside (IPTG).
   3516..3543    -  terminator     rrnB T2 terminator: transcription terminator T2 from the E. coli rrnB gene
   3675..3718    +  terminator     rrnB T1 terminator: Escherichia coli rrnB; transcription terminator T1 from the E. coli rrnB gene
   3765..3801    -  CDS            lacZα (fragment): LacZα fragment of β-galactosidase; lacZ fragment
