[The description below was written by a language model from this plasmid's Addgene catalogue record and pLannotate feature annotations shown in this document.]
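Description:
pUT1399-HQ858731 is a Gateway entry clone built in the Invitrogen pENTR/SD backbone, carrying the coding sequence of a Zea mays transcription factor of the DBP family as part of the Maize TFome open reading frame collection. The roughly 1.2 kb insert was PCR-amplified from a full-length maize cDNA clone and retains its native stop codon, so it is suited to native or N-terminally tagged expression after transfer, but not to C-terminal fusions. The plasmid (3,816 nt in the depositor's full sequence) is propagated in E. coli under kanamycin selection from an aph(3')-Ia KanR gene. It replicates from a ColE1/pUC-type origin, which the annotation calls high-copy although the catalogue entry lists the plasmid as low copy.

In the feature table the open reading frame lies between attL1 and attL2, the recombination sites that let LR Clonase move the insert in a defined orientation into any attR-bearing destination vector. Just upstream of the coding sequence is the bacteriophage T7 gene 10 ribosome binding site characteristic of the SD version of pENTR, which supports translation in bacteria once the cassette sits behind a suitable promoter. The entry vector has no promoter driving the insert; the annotated T7 promoter lies beyond attL2 on the opposite strand. The rrnB T1 and T2 terminators upstream of attL1 shield the cassette from read-through transcription, and short lacI and lacZα fragments are backbone remnants. The automated annotation labels the insert by similarity to a rice protein phosphatase 2C entry, which is a homology match and not the insert's source. The clone serves as a sequence-defined source for transferring this maize factor into expression vectors for functional genomics.
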