Addgene plasmid #27781: pUT1399-HQ858731
Depositing lab: John Gray & Erich Grotewold. Depositing organization: University of Toledo. Publication: The Maize TFome--development of a transcription factor open reading frame collection for functional genomics. Burdo B, Gray J, Goetting-Minesky MP, Wittler B, Hunt M, Li T, Velliquette D, Thomas J, Gentzel I, dos Santos Brito M, Mejia-Guerra MK, Connolly LN, Qaisi D, Li W, Casas MI, Doseff AI, Grotewold E. Plant J. 2014 Oct;80(2):356-66. doi: 10.1111/tpj.12623. Epub 2014 Aug 26. PubMed 25053252.
Backbone
  Vector backbone: pENTR/SD
  Backbone manufacturer: Invitrogen
  Backbone size w/o insert (bp): 2601
  Vector type: Entry vector
Growth in bacteria
  Bacterial resistance: Kanamycin, 50 μg/mL
  Growth temperature: 37°C
  Growth strain: DH5alpha
  Growth instructions: E. coli TOP10
  Copy number: Low Copy
Gene/Insert
  Gene/Insert name: DBP transcription factor from DV508136
  Species: Zea mays
  Insert size (bp): 1215
  GenBank ID: HQ858731
  Cloning method: Restriction Enzyme
  Sequencing primers: 5′ M13 For; 3′ M13 Rev
Terms and licenses: Academic/Nonprofit Terms; Industry Terms: Not Available to Industry
Depositor comments: This CDS was amplified using PCR from a full length cDNA template from the Maize Full-length cDNA Project (www.maizecdna.org) and the PCR product included the stop codon. The PCR product was cloned into a Gateway pENTR/SD vector. Further information on this gene may be obtained at www.grassius.org using the GenBank number. (The second half of the plasmid name is the GenBank Number for the sequence of the insert)
How to cite: pUT1399-HQ858731 was a gift from John Gray & Erich Grotewold (Addgene plasmid # 27781 ; http://n2t.net/addgene:27781 ; RRID:Addgene_27781)
