>Addgene plasmid #27781 | pUT1399-HQ858731 | addgene partial sequence | sequence record 34103 | 27781 with M13pUC-fwd
TAATGATTTTATTTTGACTGATAGTGACCTGTTCGTTGCAACAAATTGATGAGCAATGCTTTTTTATAAT
GCCAACTTTGTACAAAAAAGCAGGCTCCGCGGCCGCCTTGTTTAACTTTAAGAAGGAGCCCTTCACCATG
GTGGCCGAGGCGGAAGTCATGCATCAGTCCCCCGTTCCGGTGCTGGAGGTGCAGTACCACCGGCGCGCGA
CGACCAAGGGGGTTGACGACGTCGTCGGGATGTCCGCGCCCGCCCCCGCGGAGGTTGGGGTTGGGGTTGG
GGTTGAGGTCGAGGTCGAGGTCGAGGTCGCCGTGGAGGTGCCTCGCATGGGGTTGGAGCAGCCTGATGTC
GCACCAAGTTTATCCACGGACATGATACAGCAGTTTGTGCCCAACATCCGTTCTGGTAGCTTCGCCGACA
TTGGGCCTCGGAGGTATATGGAGGACGAGCACATCCGAATAGATGATCTTTCCGCCCATCTCGGCTCGAT
GTTGGTCTGCCCTCTGCCTAGCGCCTTCTACGGGGTCTTTGACGGCCATGGCGGCCCGGACGCCGCAGCC
TACATGAAGAGGCATGCGATGAGGTTCTTGTTTGAGGAAAGCGAGTTCCCACAGGCGTCGCAGGTGGATG
AGGTGTACCTCGAGTCCGTGGAGAGCTGTGTCCGCAGAGCCTTCTTGCA
